>Addgene plasmid #71444 | pMIR-FLAG-MLL-AF9 | addgene full sequence | sequence record 429010 | Addgene NGS Result
GGCGCCGGTGATGCCGGCCACGATGCGTCCGGCGTAGAGGCGATTAGTCCAATTTGTTAAAGACAGGATA
TCAGTGGTCCAGGCTCTAGTTTTGACTCAACAATATCACCAGCTGAAGCCTATAGAGTACGAGCCATAGA
TAAAATAAAAGATTTTATTTAGTCTCCAGAAAAAGGGGGGAATGAAAGACCCCACCTGTAGGTTTGGCAA
GCTAGCTTAAGTAACGCCATTTTGCAAGGCATGGAAAATACATAACTGAGAATAGAGAAGTTCAGATCAA
GGTTAGGAACAGAGAGACAGCAGAATATGGGCCAAACAGGATATCTGTGGTAAGCAGTTCCTGCCCCGGC
TCAGGGCCAAGAACAGATGGTCCCCAGATGCGGTCCCGCCCTCAGCAGTTTCTAGAGAACCATCAGATGT
TTCCAGGGTGCCCCAAGGACCTGAAATGACCCTGTGCCTTATTTGAACTAACCAATCAGTTCGCTTCTCG
CTTCTGTTCGCGCGCTTCTGCTCCCCGAGCTCAATAAAAGAGCCCACAACCCCTCACTCGGCGCGCCAGT
CCTCCGATAGACTGCGTCGCCCGGGTACCCGTATTCCCAATAAAGCCTCTTGCTGTTTGCATCCGAATCG
TGGACTCGCTGATCCTTGGGAGGGTCTCCTCAGATTGATTGACTGCCCACCTCGGGGGTCTTTCATTTGG
AGGTTCCACCGAGATTTGGAGACCCCTGCCCAGGGACCACCGACCCCCCCGCCGGGAGGTAAGCTGGCCA
GCGGTCGTTTCGTGTCTGTCTCTGTCTTTGTGCGTGTTTGTGCCGGCATCTAATGTTTGCGCCTGCGTCT
GTACTAGTTAGCTAACTAGCTCTGTATCTGGCGGACCCGTGGTGGAACTGACGAGTTCTGAACACCCGGC
CGCAACCCTGGGAGACGTCCCAGGGACTTTGGGGGCCGTTTTTGTGGCCCGACCTGAGGAAGGGAGTCGA
TGTGGAATCCGACCCCGTCAGGATATGTGGTTCTGGTAGGAGACGAGAACCTAAAACAGTTCCCGCCTCC
GTCTGAATTTTTGCTTTCGGTTTGGAACCGAAGCCGCGCGTCTTGTCTGCTGCAGCGCTGCAGCATCGTT
CTGTGTTGTCTCTGTCTGACTGTGTTTCTGTATTTGTCTGAAAATTAGGGCCAGACTGTTACCACTCCCT
TAAGTTTGACCTTAGGTCACTGGAAAGATGTCGAGCGGATCGCTCACAACCAGTCGGTAGATGTCAAGAA
GAGACGTTGGGTTACCTTCTGCTCTGCAGAATGGCCAACCTTTAACGTCGGATGGCCGCGAGACGGCACC
TTTAACCGAGACCTCATCACCCAGGTTAAGATCAAGGTCTTTTCACCTGGCCCGCATGGACACCCAGACC
AGGTCCCCTACATCGTGACCTGGGAAGCCTTGGCTTTTGACCCCCCTCCCTGGGTCAAGCCCTTTGTACA
CCCTAAGCCTCCGCCTCCTCTTCCTCCATCCGCCCCGTCTCTCCCCCTTGAACCTCCTCGTTCGACCCCG
CCTCGATCCTCCCTTTATCCAGCCCTCACTCCTTCTCTAGGCGCCGGAATTAGATCTCTCGAGGTTAATT
CCATGGACTACAAGGACGACGATGACAAGGGCAATTCCGCGAACATGGCGCACAGCTGTCGGTGGCGCTT
CCCCGCCCGACCCGGGACCACCGGGGGCGGCGGCGGCGGGGGGCGCCGGGGCCTAGGGGGCGCCCCGCGG
CAACGCGTCCCGGCCCTGCTGCTTCCCCCCGGGCCCCCGGTCGGCGGTGGCGGCCCCGGGGCGCCCCCCT
CCCCCCCGGCTGTGGCGGCCGCGGCGGCGGCGGCGGGAAGCAGCGGGGCTGGGGTTCCAGGGGGAGCGGC
CGCCGCCTCAGCAGCCTCCTCGTCGTCCGCCTCGTCTTCGTCTTCGTCATCGTCCTCAGCCTCTTCAGGG
CCGGCCCTGCTCCGGGTGGGCCCGGGCTTCGACGCGGCGCTGCAGGTCTCGGCCGCCATCGGCACCAACC
TGCGCCGGTTCCGGGCCGTGTTTGGGGAGAGCGGCGGGGGAGGCGGCAGCGGAGAGGATGAGCAATTCTT
AGGTTTTGGCTCAGATGAAGAAGTCAGAGTGCGAAGTCCCACAAGGTCTCCTTCAGTTAAAACTAGTCCT
CGAAAACCTCGTGGGAGACCTAGAAGTGGCTCTGACCGAAATTCAGCTATCCTCTCAGATCCATCTGTGT
TTTCCCCTCTAAATAAATCAGAGACCAAATCTGGAGATAAGATCAAGAAGAAAGATTCTAAAAGTATAGA
AAAGAAGAGAGGAAGACCTCCCACCTTCCCTGGAGTAAAAATCAAAATAACACATGGAAAGGACATTTCA
GAGTTACCAAAGGGAAACAAAGAAGATAGCCTGAAAAAAATTAAAAGGACACCTTCTGCTACGTTTCAGC
AAGCCACAAAGATTAAAAAATTAAGAGCAGGTAAACTCTCTCCTCTCAAGTCTAAGTTTAAGACAGGGAA
GCTTCAAATAGGAAGGAAGGGGGTACAAATTGTACGACGGAGAGGAAGGCCTCCATCAACAGAAAGGATA
AAGACCCCTTCGGGTCTCCTCATTAATTCTGAACTGGAAAAGCCCCAGAAAGTCCGGAAAGACAAGGAAG
GAACACCTCCACTTACAAAAGAAGATAAGACAGTTGTCAGACAAAGCCCTCGAAGGATTAAGCCAGTTAG
GATTATTCCTTCTTCAAAAAGGACAGATGCAACCATTGCTAAGCAACTCTTACAGAGGGCAAAAAAGGGG
GCTCAAAAGAAAATTGAAAAAGAAGCAGCTCAGCTGCAGGGAAGAAAGGTGAAGACACAGGTCAAAAATA
TTCGACAGTTCATCATGCCTGTTGTCAGTGCTATCTCCTCGCGGATCATTAAGACCCCTCGGCGGTTTAT
AGAGGATGAGGATTATGACCCTCCAATTAAAATTGCCCGATTAGAGTCTACACCGAATAGTAGATTCAGT
GCCCCGTCCTGTGGATCTTCTGAAAAATCAAGTGCAGCTTCTCAGCACTCCTCTCAAATGTCTTCAGACT
CCTCTCGATCTAGTAGCCCCAGTGTTGATACCTCCACAGACTCTCAGGCTTCTGAGGAGATTCAGGTACT
TCCTGAGGAGCGGAGCGATACCCCTGAAGTTCATCCTCCACTGCCCATTTCCCAGTCCCCAGAAAATGAG
AGTAATGATAGGAGAAGCAGAAGGTATTCAGTGTCGGAGAGAAGTTTTGGATCTAGAACGACGAAAAAAT
TATCAACTCTACAAAGTGCCCCCCAGCAGCAGACCTCCTCGTCTCCACCTCCACCTCTGCTGACTCCACC
GCCACCACTGCAGCCAGCCTCCAGTATCTCTGACCACACACCTTGGCTTATGCCTCCAACAATCCCCTTA
GCATCACCATTTTTGCCTGCTTCCACTGCTCCTATGCAAGGGAAGCGAAAATCTATTTTGCGAGAACCGA
CATTTAGGTGGACTTCTTTAAAGCATTCTAGGTCAGAGCCACAATACTTTTCCTCAGCAAAGTATGCCAA
AGAAGGTCTTATTCGCAAACCAATATTTGATAATTTCCGACCCCCTCCACTAACTCCCGAGGACGTTGGC
TTTGCATCTGGTTTTTCTGCATCTGGTACCGCTGCTTCAGCCCGATTGTTTTCGCCACTCCATTCTGGAA
CAAGGTTTGATATGCACAAAAGGAGCCCTCTTCTGAGAGCTCCAAGATTTACTCCAAGTGAGGCTCACTC
TAGAATATTTGAGTCTGTAACCTTGCCTAGTAATCGAACTTCTGCTGGAACATCTTCTTCAGGAGTATCC
AATAGAAAAAGGAAAAGAAAAGTGTTTAGTCCTATTCGATCTGAACCAAGATCTCCTTCTCACTCCATGA
GGACAAGAAGTGGAAGGCTTAGTAGTTCTGAGCTCTCACCTCTCACCCCCCCGTCTTCTGTCTCTTCCTC
GTTAAGCATTTCTGTTAGTCCTCTTGCCACTAGTGCCTTAAACCCAACTTTTACTTTTCCTTCTCATTCC
CTGACTCAGTCTGGGGAATCTGCAGAGAAAAATCAGAGACCAAGGAAGCAGACTAGTGCTCCGGCAGAGC
CATTTTCATCAAGTAGTCCTACTCCTCTCTTCCCTTGGTTTACCCCAGGCTCTCAGACTGAAAGAGGGAG
AAATAAAGACAAGGCCCCCGAGGAGCTGTCCAAAGATCGAGATGCTGACAAGAGCGTGGAGAAGGACAAG
AGTAGAGAGAGAGACCGGGAGAGAGAAAAGGAGAATAAGCGGGAGTCAAGGAAAGAGAAAAGGAAAAAGG
GATCAGAAATTCAGAGTAGTTCTGCTTTGTATCCTGTGGGTAGGGTTTCCAAAGAGAAGGTTGTTGGTGA
AGATGTTGCCACTTCATCTTCTGCCAAAAAAGCAACAGGGCGGAAGAAGTCTTCATCACATGATTCTGGG
ACTGATATTACTTCTGTGACTCTTGGGGATACAACAGCTGTCAAAACCAAAATACTTATAAAGAAAGGGA
GAGGAAATCTGGAAAAAACCAACTTGGACCTCGGCCCAACTGCCCCATCCCTGGAGAAGGAGAAAACCCT
CTGCCTTTCCACTCCTTCATCTAGCACTGTTAAACATTCCACTTCCTCCATAGGCTCCATGTTGGCTCAG
GCAGACAAGCTTCCAATGACTGACAAGAGGGTTGCCAGCCTCCTAAAAAAGGCCAAAGCTCAGCTCTGCA
AGATTGAGAAGAGTAAGAGTCTTAAACAAACCGACCAGCCCAAAGCACAGGGTCAAGAAAGTGACTCATC
AGAGACCTCTGTGCGAGGACCCCGGATTAAACATGTCTGCAGAAGAGCAGCTGTTGCCCTTGGCCGAAAA
CGAGCTGTGTTTCCTGATGACATGCCCACCCTGAGTGCCTTACCATGGGAAGAACGAGAAAAGATTTTGT
CTTCCATGGGGAATGATGACAAGTCATCAATTGCTGGCTCAGAAGATGCTGAACCTCTTGCTCCACCCAT
CAAACCAATTAAACCTGTCACTAGAAACAAGGCACCCCAGGAACCTCCAGTAAAGAAAGGACGTCGATCG
AGGCGGTGTGGGCAGTGTCCCGGCTGCCAGGTGCCTGAGGACTGTGGTGTTTGTACTAATTGCTTAGATA
AGCCCAAGTTTGGTGGTCGCAATATAAAGAAGCAGTGCTGCAAGATGAGAAAATGTCAGAATCTACAATG
GATGCCTTCCAAAGCCTACCTGCAGAAGCAAGCTAAAGCTGTGAAAAAGAAAGAGAAAAAGTCTAAGACC
AGTGAAAAGAAAGACAGCAAAGAGAGCAGTGTTGTGAAGAACGTGGTGGACTCTAGTCAGAAACCTACCC
CATCAGCAAGAGAGGATCCTGCCCCAAAGAAAAGCAGTAGTGAGCCTCCTCCACGAAAGCCCGTCGAGGA
AAAGAGTGAAGAAGGGAATGTCTCGGCCCCTGGGCCTGAATCCAAACAGGCCACCACTCCAGCTTCCAGG
AAGTCAAGCAAGCAGGTCTCCCAGCCAGCACTGGTCATCCCGCCTCAGCCACCTACTACAGGACCGCCAA
GAAAAGAAGTTCCCAAAACCACTCCTAGTGAGCCCAAGAAAAAGCAGCCTCCACCACCAGAATCAGGTCC
AGAGCAGAGCAAACAGAAAAAAGTGGCTCCCCGCCCAAGTATCCCTGTAAAACAAAAACCAAAAGAAAAG
GAAAAACCACCTCCGGTCAATAAGCAGGAGAATGCAGGCACTTTGAACATCCTCAGCACTCTCTCCAATG
GCAATAGTTCTAAGCAAAAAATTCCAGCAGATGGGTCGCGAAGTATACACACGTGTCTTGAAGTGAAAAG
TCCAATAAAGCAAAGCAAATCAGATAAGCAAATAAAGAATGGTGAATGTGACAAGGCATACCTAGATGAA
CTGGTAGAGCTTCACAGAAGGTTAATGACATTGAGAGAAAGACACATTCTGCAGCAGATCGTGAACCTTA
TAGAAGAAACTGGACACTTTCATATCACAAACACAACATTTGATTTTGATCTTTGCTCGCTGGACAAAAC
CACAGTCCGTAAACTACAGAGTTACCTGGAAACATCTGGAACATCCTGACTCGAGGTTAACGAATTCCGC
CCCCCCCCCCCCCCCCTAACGTTACTGGCCGAAGCCGCTTGGAATAAGGCCGGTGTGCGTTTGTCTATAT
GTTATTTTCCACCATATTGCCGTCTTTTGGCAATGTGAGGGCCCGGAAACCTGGCCCTGTCTTCTTGACG
AGCATTCCTAGGGCTCTTTCCCCTCTCGCCAAAGGAATGCAAGGTCTGTTGAATGTCGTGAAGGAAGCAG
TTCCTCTGGAAGCTTCTTGAAGACAAACAACGTCTGTAGCGACCCTTTGCAGGCAGCGGAACCCCCCACC
TGGCGACAGGTGCCTCTGCGGCCAAAAGCCACGTGTATAAGATACACCTGCAAAGGCGGCACAACCCCAG
TGCCACGTTGTGAGTTGGATAGTTGTGGAAAGAGTCAAATGGCTCTCCTCAAGCGTATTCAACAAGGGGC
TGAAGGATGCCCAGAAGGTACCCCATTGTATGGGATCTGATCTGGGGCCTCGGTGCACATGCTTTACATG
TGTTTAGTCGAGGTTAAAAAAACGTCTAGGCCCCCCGAACCACGGGGACGTGGTTTTCCTTTGAAAAACA
CGATGATAATATGGCCACAACCATGGATAGCACTGAGAACGTCATCAAGCCCTTCATGCGCTTCAAGGTG
CACATGGAGGGCTCCGTGAACGGCCACGAGTTCGAGATCGAGGGCGAGGGCGAGGGCAAGCCCTACGAGG
GCACCCAGACCGCCAAGCTGCAGGTGACCAAGGGCGGCCCCCTGCCCTTCGCCTGGGACATCCTGTCCCC
CCAGTTCCAGTACGGCTCCAAGGTGTACGTGAAGCACCCCGCCGACATCCCCGACTACAAGAAGCTGTCC
TTCCCCGAGGGCTTCAAGTGGGAGCGCGTGATGAACTTCGAGGACGGCGGCGTGGTGACCGTGACCCAGG
ACTCCTCCCTGCAGGACGGCACCTTCATCTACCACGTGAAGTTCATCGGCGTGAACTTCCCCTCCGACGG
CCCCGTAATGCAGAAGAAGACTCTGGGCTGGGAGCCCTCCACCGAGCGCCTGTACCCCCGCGACGGCGTG
CTGAAGGGCGAGATCCACAAGGCGCTGAAGCTGAAGGGCGGCGGCCACTACCTGGTGGAGTTCAAGTCAA
TCTACATGGCCAAGAAGCCCGTGAAGCTGCCCGGCTACTACTACGTGGACTCCAAGCTGGACATCACCTC
CCACAACGAGGACTACACCGTGGTGGAGCAGTACGAGCGCGCCGAGGCCCGCCACCACCTGTTCCAGTAG
GTCGACCTGCAGCCAAGCTTATCGATAAAATAAAAGATTTTATTTAGTCTCCAGAAAAAGGGGGGAATGA
AAGACCCCACCTGTAGGTTTGGCAAGCTAGCTTAAGTAACGCCATTTTGCAAGGCATGGAAAATACATAA
CTGAGAATAGAGAAGTTCAGATCAAGGTTAGGAACAGAGAGACAGCAGAATATGGGCCAAACAGGATATC
TGTGGTAAGCAGTTCCTGCCCCGGCTCAGGGCCAAGAACAGATGGTCCCCAGATGCGGTCCCGCCCTCAG
CAGTTTCTAGAGAACCATCAGATGTTTCCAGGGTGCCCCAAGGACCTGAAATGACCCTGTGCCTTATTTG
AACTAACCAATCAGTTCGCTTCTCGCTTCTGTTCGCGCGCTTCTGCTCCCCGAGCTCAATAAAAGAGCCC
ACAACCCCTCACTCGGCGCGCCAGTCCTCCGATAGACTGCGTCGCCCGGGTACCCGTGTATCCAATAAAC
CCTCTTGCAGTTGCATCCGACTTGTGGTCTCGCTGTTCCTTGGGAGGGTCTCCTCTGAGTGATTGACTAC
CCGTCAGCGGGGGTCTTTCATGGGTAACAGTTTCTTGAAGTTGGAGAACAACATTCTGAGGGTAGGAGTC
GAATATTAAGTAATCCTGACTCAATTAGCCACTGTTTTGAATCCACATACTCCAATACTCCTGAAATAGT
TCATTATGGACAGCGCAGAAAGAGCTGGGGAGAATTGTGAAATTGTTATCCGCTCACAATTCCACACAAC
ATACGAGCCGGAAGCATAAAGTGTAAAGCCTGGGGTGCCTAATGAGTGAGCTAACTCACATTAATTGCGT
TGCGCTCACTGCCCGCTTTCCAGTCGGGAAACCTGTCGTGCCAGCTGCATTAATGAATCGGCCAACGCGC
GGGGAGAGGCGGTTTGCGTATTGGGCGCTCTTCCGCTTCCTCGCTCACTGACTCGCTGCGCTCGGTCGTT
CGGCTGCGGCGAGCGGTATCAGCTCACTCAAAGGCGGTAATACGGTTATCCACAGAATCAGGGGATAACG
CAGGAAAGAACATGTGAGCAAAAGGCCAGCAAAAGGCCAGGAACCGTAAAAAGGCCGCGTTGCTGGCGTT
TTTCCATAGGCTCCGCCCCCCTGACGAGCATCACAAAAATCGACGCTCAAGTCAGAGGTGGCGAAACCCG
ACAGGACTATAAAGATACCAGGCGTTTCCCCCTGGAAGCTCCCTCGTGCGCTCTCCTGTTCCGACCCTGC
CGCTTACCGGATACCTGTCCGCCTTTCTCCCTTCGGGAAGCGTGGCGCTTTCTCATAGCTCACGCTGTAG
GTATCTCAGTTCGGTGTAGGTCGTTCGCTCCAAGCTGGGCTGTGTGCACGAACCCCCCGTTCAGCCCGAC
CGCTGCGCCTTATCCGGTAACTATCGTCTTGAGTCCAACCCGGTAAGACACGACTTATCGCCACTGGCAG
CAGCCACTGGTAACAGGATTAGCAGAGCGAGGTATGTAGGCGGTGCTACAGAGTTCTTGAAGTGGTGGCC
TAACTACGGCTACACTAGAAGAACAGTATTTGGTATCTGCGCTCTGCTGAAGCCAGTTACCTTCGGAAAA
AGAGTTGGTAGCTCTTGATCCGGCAAACAAACCACCGCTGGTAGCGGTGGTTTTTTTGTTTGCAAGCAGC
AGATTACGCGCAGAAAAAAAGGATCTCAAGAAGATCCTTTGATCTTTTCTACGGGGTCTGACGCTCAGTG
GAACGAAAACTCACGTTAAGGGATTTTGGTCATGAGATTATCAAAAAGGATCTTCACCTAGATCCTTTTA
AATTAAAAATGAAGTTTTAAATCAATCTAAAGTATATATGAGTAAACTTGGTCTGACAGTTACCAATGCT
TAATCAGTGAGGCACCTATCTCAGCGATCTGTCTATTTCGTTCATCCATAGTTGCCTGACTCCCCGTCGT
GTAGATAACTACGATACGGGAGGGCTTACCATCTGGCCCCAGTGCTGCAATGATACCGCGAGACCCACGC
TCACCGGCTCCAGATTTATCAGCAATAAACCAGCCAGCCGGAAGGGCCGAGCGCAGAAGTGGTCCTGCAA
CTTTATCCGCCTCCATCCAGTCTATTAATTGTTGCCGGGAAGCTAGAGTAAGTAGTTCGCCAGTTAATAG
TTTGCGCAACGTTGTTGCCATTGCTACAGGCATCGTGGTGTCACGCTCGTCGTTTGGTATGGCTTCATTC
AGCTCCGGTTCCCAACGATCAAGGCGAGTTACATGATCCCCCATGTTGTGCAAAAAAGCGGTTAGCTCCT
TCGGTCCTCCGATCGTTGTCAGAAGTAAGTTGGCCGCAGTGTTATCACTCATGGTTATGGCAGCACTGCA
TAATTCTCTTACTGTCATGCCATCCGTAAGATGCTTTTCTGTGACTGGTGAGTACTCAACCAAGTCATTC
TGAGAATAGTGTATGCGGCGACCGAGTTGCTCTTGCCCGGCGTCAATACGGGATAATACCGCGCCACATA
GCAGAACTTTAAAAGTGCTCATCATTGGAAAACGTTCTTCGGGGCGAAAACTCTCAAGGATCTTACCGCT
GTTGAGATCCAGTTCGATGTAACCCACTCGTGCACCCAACTGATCTTCAGCATCTTTTACTTTCACCAGC
GTTTCTGGGTGAGCAAAAACAGGAAGGCAAAATGCCGCAAAAAAGGGAATAAGGGCGACACGGAAATGTT
GAATACTCATACTCTTCCTTTTTCAATATTATTGAAGCATTTATCAGGGTTATTGTCTCATGAGCGGATA
CATATTTGAATGTATTTAGAAAAATAAACAAATAGGGGTTCCGCGCACATTTCCCCGAAAAGTGCCACCT
GACGTCTAAGAAACCATTATTATCATGACATTAACCTATAAAAATAGGCGTATCACGAGGCCCTTTCGTC
TCGCGCGTTTCGGTGATGACGGTGAAAACCTCTGACACATGCAGCTCCCGGAGACGGTCACAGCTTGTCT
GTAAGCGGATGCCGGGAGCAGACAAGCCCGTCAGGGCGCGTCAGCGGGTGTTGGCGGGTGTCGGGGCTGG
CTTAACTATGCGGCATCAGAGCAGATTGTACTGAGAGTGCACCATATGCGGTGTGAAATACCGCACAGAT
GCGTAAGGAGAAAATACCGCATCAGGCGCCATTCGCCATTCAGGCTGCGCAACTGTTGGGAAGGGCGATC
GGTGCGGGCCTCTTCGCTATTACGCCAGCTGGCGAAAGGGGGATGTGCTGCAAGGCGATTAAGTTGGGTA
ACGCCAGGGTTTTCCCAGTCACGACGTTGTAAAACGACGGCGCAAGGAATGGTGCATGCAAGGAGATGGC
GCCCAACAGTCCCCCGGCCACGGGGCCTGCCACCATACCCACGCCGAAACAAGCGCTCATGAGCCCGAAG
TGGCGAGCCCGATCTTCCCCATCGGTGATGTCGGCGATATAGGCGCCAGCAACCGCACCTGT
Features (pLannotate 1.2.2; 21 found; start..end, strand, type, name):
     41..139     +  CDS            env (fragment): murine leukemia virus gPr80 envelope polyprotein precursor; env; proteolytically cleaved into gp70SU and p15TM subunits
    181..697     +  LTR            5' LTR: 5' long terminal repeat from murine embryonic stem cell virus
    761..1102    +  misc_feature   MESV Ψ: packaging signal of murine embryonic stem cell virus
   1169..1585    +  CDS            gag (truncated): truncated Moloney murine leukemia virus (MMLV) gag gene lacking the start codon
   1619..1639    +  CDS            FLAG (fragment): FLAG® epitope tag, followed by an enterokinase cleavage site
   1655..5857    +  CDS            KMT2A (fragment): KMT2A_HUMAN - Also known as ALL1, CXXC7, HRX, HTRX, MLL, MLL1, TRX1. Experimental evidence at protein level: Swiss-Prot protein existence level 1. Histone methyltransferase that plays an essential role in early development and hematopoiesis (PubMed:15960975, PubMed:12453419, PubMed:15960975, PubMed:19556245, PubMed:19187761, PubMed:20677832, PubMed:21220120, PubMed:26886794). Catalytic subunit of the MLL1/MLL complex, a multiprotein complex that mediates both methylation of 'Lys- 4' of histone H3 (H3K4me) complex and acetylation of 'Lys-16' of histone H4 (H4K16ac) (PubMed:15960975, PubMed:1245
   5867..6136    +  CDS            MLLT3 (fragment): AF9_HUMAN - Also known as AF9 From Homo sapiens (Human).
   6167..6742    +  misc_feature   IRES2: internal ribosome entry site (IRES) of the encephalomyocarditis virus (EMCV)
   6743..7420    +  CDS            DsRed-Express2: noncytotoxic tetrameric variant of DsRed fluorescent protein (Strack et al., 2008) mammalian codon-optimized
   7487..8001    +  LTR            3' LTR: 3' long terminal repeat from murine embryonic stem cell virus
   8161..8183    -  protein_bind   lac operator (fragment): The lac repressor binds to the lac operator to inhibit transcription in E. coli. This inhibition can be relieved by adding lactose or isopropyl-β-D-thiogalactopyranoside (IPTG). lac repressor encoded by lacI
   8187..8217    -  promoter       lac promoter: promoter for the E. coli lac operon
   8232..8253    -  protein_bind   CAP binding site: CAP binding activates transcription in the presence of cAMP. E. coli catabolite activator protein
   8266..8358    -  CDS            lacI (fragment): lac repressor; lacI; The lac repressor binds to the lac operator to inhibit transcription in E. coli. This inhibition can be relieved by adding lactose or isopropyl-β-D-thiogalactopyranoside (IPTG).
   8541..9129    -  rep_origin     ori: high-copy-number ColE1/pMB1/pBR322/pUC origin of replication
   9300..10160   -  CDS            AmpR: β-lactamase; bla; confers resistance to ampicillin, carbenicillin, and related antibiotics
  10161..10265   -  promoter       AmpR promoter: bla
  10360..10395   +  CDS            rop (fragment): Rop protein, which maintains plasmids at low copy number; rop
  10497..10596   +  misc_feature   bom (fragment): basis of mobility region from pBR322
  10602..10751   -  CDS            lacZα (fragment): LacZα fragment of β-galactosidase; lacZ fragment
  10751..40      -  CDS            TcR (fragment) (across the origin): tetracycline efflux protein; tet; confers resistance to tetracycline
