[The description below was written by a language model from this plasmid's Addgene catalogue record and pLannotate feature annotations shown in this document.]
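Description:
pMIR-FLAG-MLL-AF9 is an MSCV-type gammaretroviral expression vector built on the pMIRL backbone, a derivative of pMIG in which the GFP reporter was replaced with DsRed-Express2. In bacteria it is maintained through a high-copy ColE1/pUC-type origin and selected with ampicillin via the β-lactamase gene. The remaining bacterial annotations (lac promoter/operator, and fragments of lacI, lacZα, rop, bom and TcR) are non-functional remnants of earlier cloning vectors. The catalogue lists the total size as about 11.1 kb, while the sequenced record is 10,912 nt. The annotated features are consistent with the catalogue description.

The viral portion is framed by 5' and 3' long terminal repeats from murine embryonic stem cell virus. The 5' LTR serves as the promoter, and it is followed by the Ψ packaging signal and a truncated, start-codon-less gag segment that extends the packaging region so the transcript is efficiently encapsidated. The genes for the viral proteins are absent apart from small fragments, so these must be supplied in trans by packaging cells.

Downstream lies an N-terminal FLAG tag fused to the human leukemogenic fusion MLL-AF9, annotated as a large N-terminal portion of KMT2A (MLL) joined to a short fragment of MLLT3 (AF9). An EMCV IRES then drives translation of DsRed-Express2, a noncytotoxic red fluorescent protein, from the same bicistronic transcript, so transduced cells expressing the oncogene can be identified or sorted by red fluorescence.

The construct is intended for stable retroviral delivery of tagged MLL-AF9 into mammalian cells. The associated publication concerns leukemia-initiating cells in myeloid leukemia, which fits its use in modelling MLL-rearranged disease.
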