Addgene plasmid #71444: pMIR-FLAG-MLL-AF9
Purpose: Retroviral construct to express FLAG-tagged MLL-AF9 fusion gene, followed by IRES-dsRed Express2
Depositing lab: Daisuke Nakada. Depositing organization: Baylor College of Medicine. Publication: AMPK Protects Leukemia-Initiating Cells in Myeloid Leukemias from Metabolic Stress in the Bone Marrow. Saito Y, Chapple RH, Lin A, Kitano A, Nakada D. Cell Stem Cell. 2015 Sep 29. pii: S1934-5909(15)00374-4. doi: 10.1016/j.stem.2015.08.019. PubMed 26440282.
Backbone
  Vector backbone: pMIRL
  Backbone size w/o insert (bp): 6600
  Total vector size (bp): 11100
  Modifications to backbone: Replaced GFP of pMIG with DsRed Express2
  Vector type: Mammalian Expression, Retroviral
Growth in bacteria
  Bacterial resistance: Ampicillin, 100 μg/mL
  Growth temperature: 30°C
  Growth strain: NEB Stable
  Copy number: Unknown
Gene/Insert
  Gene/Insert name: MLL-AF9
  Species: H. sapiens (human)
  Insert size (bp): 4500
  Entrez Gene: KMT2A (a.k.a. ALL-1, ALL1, CXXC7, GAS7, HRX, HTRX, HTRX1, MLL, MLL1, MLL1A, TRX1, WDSTS)
  Promoter: MSCV
  Tag / fusion protein: FLAG (N terminal on insert)
  Cloning method: Restriction Enzyme; 5′ cloning site HpaI (destroyed during cloning); 3′ cloning site NsiI (not destroyed)
  Sequencing primers: 5′ cccttgaacctcctcgttcgacc; 3′ CCAAAAGACGGCAATATGGT
Resource information
  A portion of this plasmid was derived from a plasmid made by: Jay Hess (University of Michigan)
Terms and licenses: Academic/Nonprofit Terms; Industry Terms: Not Available to Industry
How to cite: pMIR-FLAG-MLL-AF9 was a gift from Daisuke Nakada (Addgene plasmid # 71444 ; http://n2t.net/addgene:71444 ; RRID:Addgene_71444)
