>Addgene plasmid #71444 | pMIR-FLAG-MLL-AF9 | addgene partial sequence | sequence record 132652 | hMLL-F1 5'-accaccagaatcaggtccag-3'
GGAGAATGCAGGCACTTTGAACATCCTCAGCACTCTCTCCAATGGCAATAGTTCTAAGCAAAAAATTCCA
GCAGATGGGTCGCGAAGTATACACACGTGTCTTGAAGTGAAAAGTCCAATAAAGCAAAGCAAATCAGATA
AGCAAATAAAGAATGGTGAATGTGACAAGGCATACCTAGATGAACTGGTAGAGCTTCACAGAAGGTTAAT
GACATTGAGAGAAAGACACATTCTGCAGCAGATCGTGAACCTTATAGAAGAAACTGGACACTTTCATATC
ACAAACACAACATTTGATTTTGATCTTTGCTCGCTGGACAAAACCACAGTCCGTAAACTACAGAGTTACC
TGGAAACATCTGGAACATCCTGACTCGAGGTTAACGAATTCCGCCCCCCCCCCCCC
